Addgene plasmid #129876: pRDAX-291 C-Tag GFP[2] L10 {Esp3I(2x)} EBPF2
Purpose: PPI (BiFC/TriFC) assay vector
Depositing lab: Gary Lewin. Depositing organization: Max-Delbrueck-Centrum fuer Molekulare Medizin (MDC).
Backbone
  Vector backbone: custom built
  Vector type: Mammalian Expression
Growth in bacteria
  Bacterial resistance: Ampicillin, 100 μg/mL
  Growth temperature: 37°C
  Growth strain: DH5alpha
  Copy number: High Copy
Gene/Insert
  Gene/Insert name: GFP
  Species: M. musculus (mouse)
  Cloning method: Restriction Enzyme; 5′ cloning site unknown (unknown if destroyed); 3′ cloning site unknown (unknown if destroyed)
Terms and licenses: Academic/Nonprofit Terms; Industry Terms: Not Available to Industry
How to cite: pRDAX-291 C-Tag GFP[2] L10 {Esp3I(2x)} EBPF2 was a gift from Gary Lewin (Addgene plasmid # 129876 ; http://n2t.net/addgene:129876 ; RRID:Addgene_129876)
