[The description below was written by a language model from this plasmid's Addgene catalogue record and pLannotate feature annotations shown in this document.]
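Description:
pRDAX-291 C-Tag GFP[2] L10 {Esp3I(2x)} EBPF2 is a custom-built, 6.0 kb mammalian expression plasmid described as a vector for protein–protein interaction assays based on bimolecular or trimolecular fluorescence complementation (BiFC/TriFC). It is maintained in E. coli through a high-copy ColE1/pUC-type origin and selected with ampicillin via the β-lactamase gene and its own promoter.

The expression unit is driven by the human CMV immediate-early enhancer and promoter, followed by a chimeric β-globin/immunoglobulin intron that promotes splicing and efficient mRNA export. The roughly 150 nt stretch between this intron and the downstream IRES carries no annotated feature. Judging from the plasmid name, it likely holds a pair of Esp3I (type IIS) sites for Golden Gate-style insertion of a gene of interest, joined through a linker ("L10") to a C-terminal split-GFP fragment ("GFP[2]"), but the feature table does not confirm these elements or their exact arrangement. The catalogue lists the insert simply as GFP with mouse as the species, which sits oddly with a fluorescent protein fragment and is not explained in the record.

Downstream, an EMCV IRES2 directs cap-independent translation of codon-optimized EBFP2 from the same transcript, giving a blue fluorescent marker of transfected cells that is spectrally separate from reconstituted GFP signal. A second chimeric intron, a WPRE and the bGH polyadenylation signal complete the cassette. A T3 promoter, a short β-globin coding fragment and a rabbit β-globin poly(A) signal lie beyond it, probably as backbone remnants. In use, a candidate protein would be cloned in frame with the GFP fragment and co-expressed with complementary fragment fusions, with green fluorescence reporting interaction.
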