Features (pLannotate 1.2.2; 15 found; start..end, strand, type, name):
    155..532     +  enhancer       CMV enhancer: human cytomegalovirus immediate early enhancer
    534..733     +  promoter       CMV promoter: human cytomegalovirus (CMV) immediate early promoter
    872..1004    +  intron         chimeric intron: chimera between introns from human β-globin and immunoglobulin heavy chain genes
   1159..1745    +  misc_feature   IRES2: internal ribosome entry site (IRES) of the encephalomyocarditis virus (EMCV)
   1746..2465    +  CDS            EBFP2: enhanced blue variant of GFP (Ai et al., 2007) mammalian codon-optimized
   2511..2643    +  intron         chimeric intron: chimera between introns from human β-globin and immunoglobulin heavy chain genes
   2652..3240    +  misc_feature   WPRE: woodchuck hepatitis virus posttranscriptional regulatory element
   3244..3260    +  misc_feature   MCS (fragment): pUC18/19 multiple cloning site
   3273..3384    +  polyA_signal   bGH poly(A) signal: bovine growth hormone polyadenylation signal
   3480..3498    -  promoter       T3 promoter: promoter for bacteriophage T3 RNA polymerase
   3557..3631    +  CDS            HBB (fragment): HBB_PONPY - Experimental evidence at transcript level: Swiss-Prot protein existence level 2. Involved in oxygen transport from the lung to the various peripheral tissues. From Pongo pygmaeus (Bornean orangutan).
   3702..3757    +  polyA_signal   β-globin poly(A) signal: rabbit β-globin polyadenylation signal (Gil and Proudfoot, 1987)
   4136..4724    -  rep_origin     ori: high-copy-number ColE1/pMB1/pBR322/pUC origin of replication
   4895..5755    -  CDS            AmpR: β-lactamase; bla; confers resistance to ampicillin, carbenicillin, and related antibiotics
   5756..5860    -  promoter       AmpR promoter: bla
>Addgene plasmid #129876 | pRDAX-291 C-Tag GFP[2] L10 {Esp3I(2x)} EBPF2 | depositor full sequence | sequence record 249254 | Full Sequence
GCCTGCCTCCAGGCCTCAATATTGGCCATTAGCCATATTATTCATTGGTTATATAGCATAAATCAATATT
GGCTATTGGCCATTGCATACGTTGTATCTATATCATAATATGTACATTTATATTGGCTCATGTCCAATAT
GACCGCCATGTTGGCATTGATTATTGACTAGTTATTAATAGTAATCAATTACGGGGTCATTAGTTCATAG
CCCATATATGGAGTTCCGCGTTACATAACTTACGGTAAATGGCCCGCCTGGCTGACCGCCCAACGACCCC
CGCCCATTGACGTCAATAATGACGTATGTTCCCATAGTAACGCCAATAGGGACTTTCCATTGACGTCAAT
GGGTGGAGTATTTACGGTAAACTGCCCACTTGGCAGTACATCAAGTGTATCATATGCCAAGTCCGCCCCC
TATTGACGTCAATGACGGTAAATGGCCCGCCTGGCATTATGCCCAGTACATGACCTTACGGGACTTTCCT
ACTTGGCAGTACATCTACGTATTAGTCATCGCTATTACCATGGTGATGCGGTTTTGGCAGTACACCAATG
GGCGTGGATAGCGGTTTGACTCACGGGGATTTCCAAGTCTCCACCCCATTGACGTCAATGGGAGTTTGTT
TTGGCACCAAAATCAACGGGACTTTCCAAAATGTCGTAATAACCCCGCCCCGTTGACGCAAATGGGCGGT
AGGCGTGTACGGTGGGAGGTCTATATAAGCAGAGCTCGTTTAGTGAACCGTCAGATCACTAGAAGCTTTA
TTGCGGTAGTTTATCACAGTTAAATTGCTAACGCAGTCAGTGCTTCTGACACAACAGTCTCGAACTTAAG
CTGCAGAAGTTGGTCGTGAGGCACTGGGCAGGTAAGTATCAAGGTTACAAGACAGGTTTAAGGAGACCAA
TAGAAACTGGGCTTGTCGAGACAGAGAAGACTCTTGCGTTTCTGATAGGCACCTATTGGTCTTACTGACA
TCCACTTTGCCTTTCTCTCCACAGGTGTCCACTCCCAGGCCACCCGAGACGCCGAGGCACGCCGTCTCCG
GGAGCTCTGCCAGCGGTGGCAGCACCTCCGAAAAGAGGGACCACATGGTGCTGCTCGAGTACGTCACAGC
AGCTGGCATCACCGATGCCAGCTAAGAATTCAGATCCGCCCCTCTCCCTCCCCCCCCCCTAACGTTACTG
GCCGAAGCCGCTTGGAATAAGGCCGGTGTGCGTTTGTCTATATGTTATTTTCCACCATATTGCCGTCTTT
TGGCAATGTGAGGGCCCGGAAACCTGGCCCTGTCTTCTTGACGAGCATTCCTAGGGGTCTTTCCCCTCTC
GCCAAAGGAATGCAAGGTCTGTTGAATGTCGTGAAGGAAGCAGTTCCTCTGGTAGCTTCTTGAAGACAAA
CAACGTCTGTAGCGACCCTTTGCAGGCAGCGGAACCCCCCACCTGGCGACAGGTGCCTCTGCGGCCAAAA
GCCACGTGTATAAGATACACCTGCAAAGGCGGCACAACCCCAGTGCCACGTTGTGAGTTGGATAGTTGTG
GAAAGAGTCAAATGGCTCTCCTCAAGCGTATTCAACAAGGGGCTGAAGGATGCCCAGAAGGTACCCCATT
GTATGGGATCTGATCTGGGGCCTCGGTACACATGCTTTACATGTGTTTAGTCGAGGTTAAAAAAACGTCT
AGGCCCCCCGAACCACGGGGACGTGGTTTTCCTTTGAAAAACACGATGATAATATGGCCACAACCATGGT
GAGCAAGGGCGAGGAGCTGTTCACCGGGGTGGTGCCCATCCTGGTCGAGCTGGACGGCGACGTAAACGGC
CACAAGTTCAGCGTGAGGGGCGAGGGCGAGGGCGATGCCACCAACGGCAAGCTGACCCTGAAGTTCATCT
GCACCACCGGCAAGCTGCCCGTGCCCTGGCCCACCCTCGTGACCACCCTGAGCCACGGCGTGCAGTGCTT
CGCCCGCTACCCCGACCACATGAAGCAGCACGACTTCTTCAAGTCCGCCATGCCCGAAGGCTACGTCCAG
GAGCGCACCATCTTCTTCAAGGACGACGGCACCTACAAGACCCGCGCCGAGGTGAAGTTCGAGGGCGACA
CCCTGGTGAACCGCATCGAGCTGAAGGGCGTCGACTTCAAGGAGGACGGCAACATCCTGGGGCACAAGCT
GGAGTACAACTTCAACAGCCACAACATCTATATCATGGCCGTCAAGCAGAAGAACGGCATCAAGGTGAAC
TTCAAGATCCGCCACAACGTGGAGGACGGCAGCGTGCAGCTCGCCGACCACTACCAGCAGAACACCCCCA
TCGGCGACGGCCCCGTGCTGCTGCCCGACAGCCACTACCTGAGCACCCAGTCCGTGCTGAGCAAAGACCC
CAACGAGAAGCGCGATCACATGGTCCTGCTGGAGTTCCGCACCGCCGCCGGGATCACTCTCGGCATGGAC
GAGCTGTACAAGTAAACCGGTGCTCGAGGTACCGATGAATAGCTAAGGTCGAGGCCGCAGGTAAGTATCA
AGGTTACAAGACAGGTTTAAGGAGACCAATAGAAACTGGGCTTGTCGAGACAGAGAAGACTCTTGCGTTT
CTGATAGGCACCTATTGGTCTTACTGACATCCACTTTGCCTTTCTCTCCACAGGTGTCGACAATCAACCT
CTGGATTACAAAATTTGTGAAAGATTGACTGGTATTCTTAACTATGTTGCTCCTTTTACGCTATGTGGAT
ACGCTGCTTTAATGCCTTTGTATCATGCTATTGCTTCCCGTATGGCTTTCATTTTCTCCTCCTTGTATAA
ATCCTGGTTGCTGTCTCTTTATGAGGAGTTGTGGCCCGTTGTCAGGCAACGTGGCGTGGTGTGCACTGTG
TTTGCTGACGCAACCCCCACTGGTTGGGGCATTGCCACCACCTGTCAGCTCCTTTCCGGGACTTTCGCTT
TCCCCCTCCCTATTGCCACGGCGGAACTCATCGCCGCCTGCCTTGCCCGCTGCTGGACAGGGGCTCGGCT
GTTGGGCACTGACAATTCCGTGGTGTTGTCGGGGAAGCTGACGTCCTTTCCATGGCTGCTCGCCTGTGTT
GCCACCTGGATTCTGCGCGGGACGTCCTTCTGCTACGTCCCTTCGGCCCTCAATCCAGCGGACCTTCCTT
CCCGCGGCCTGCTGCCGGCTCTGCGGCCTCTTCCGCGTCTTCGCCTTCGCCCTCAGACGAGTCGGATCTC
CCTTTGGGCCGCCTCCCCGCCTGGAATTCGAGCTCGGTACGATCAGCCTCGACTGTGCCTTCTAGTTGCC
AGCCATCTGTTGTTTGCCCCTCCCCCGTGCCTTCCTTGACCCTGGAAGGTGCCACTCCCACTGTCCTTTC
CTAATAAAATGAGGAAATTGCATCGCATTGTCTGAGTAGGTGTCATTCTATTCTGGGGGGTGGGGTGGGG
CAGGACAGCAAGGGGGAGGATTGGGAAGACAATAGCCCAGCTTTTGTTCCCTTTAGTGAGGGTTAATTGC
GCGCTTGGCGTAATCATGGTCATAGCTGTTTCCTGTGTGAAATTGTTATCCGCTAATTCACTCCTCAGGT
GCAGGCTGCCTATCAGAAGGTGGTGGCTGGTGTGGCCAATGCCCTGGCTCACAAATACCACTGAGATCTT
TTTCCCTCTGCCAAAAATTATGGGGACATCATGAAGCCCCTTGAGCATCTGACTTCTGGCTAATAAAGGA
AATTTATTTTCATTGCAATAGTGTGTTGGAATTTTTTGTGTCTCTCACTCGGAAGGACATATGGGAGGGC
AAATCATTTAAAACATCAGAATGAGTATTTGGTTTAGAGTTTGGCAACATATGCCCATATGCTGGCTGCC
ATGAACAAAGGTTGGCTATAAAGAGGTCATCAGTATATGAAACAGCCCCCTGCTGTCCATTCCTTATTCC
ATAGAAAAGCCTTGACTTGAGGTTAGATTTTTTTTATATTTTGTTTTGTGTTATTTTTTTCTTTAACATC
CCTAAAATTTTCCTTACATGTTTTACTAGCCAGATTTTTCCTCCTCTCCTGACTACTCCCAGTCATAGCT
GTCCCTCTTCTCTTATGGAGATCGGCCGGCCGCCGGCGTCGACGCGCGCGGCCGCGGCGCGCCGTTGCTG
GCGTTTTTCCATAGGCTCCGCCCCCCTGACGAGCATCACAAAAATCGACGCTCAAGTCAGAGGTGGCGAA
ACCCGACAGGACTATAAAGATACCAGGCGTTTCCCCCTGGAAGCTCCCTCGTGCGCTCTCCTGTTCCGAC
CCTGCCGCTTACCGGATACCTGTCCGCCTTTCTCCCTTCGGGAAGCGTGGCGCTTTCTCATAGCTCACGC
TGTAGGTATCTCAGTTCGGTGTAGGTCGTTCGCTCCAAGCTGGGCTGTGTGCACGAACCCCCCGTTCAGC
CCGACCGCTGCGCCTTATCCGGTAACTATCGTCTTGAGTCCAACCCGGTAAGACACGACTTATCGCCACT
GGCAGCAGCCACTGGTAACAGGATTAGCAGAGCGAGGTATGTAGGCGGTGCTACAGAGTTCTTGAAGTGG
TGGCCTAACTACGGCTACACTAGAAGAACAGTATTTGGTATCTGCGCTCTGCTGAAGCCAGTTACCTTCG
GAAAAAGAGTTGGTAGCTCTTGATCCGGCAAACAAACCACCGCTGGTAGCGGTGGTTTTTTTGTTTGCAA
GCAGCAGATTACGCGCAGAAAAAAAGGATCTCAAGAAGATCCTTTGATCTTTTCTACGGGGTCTGACGCT
CAGTGGAACGAAAACTCACGTTAAGGGATTTTGGTCATGAGATTATCAAAAAGGATCTTCACCTAGATCC
TTTTAAATTAAAAATGAAGTTTTAAATCAATCTAAAGTATATATGAGTAAACTTGGTCTGACAGTTACCA
ATGCTTAATCAGTGAGGCACCTATCTCAGCGATCTGTCTATTTCGTTCATCCATAGTTGCCTGACTCCCC
GTCGTGTAGATAACTACGATACGGGAGGGCTTACCATCTGGCCCCAGTGCTGCAATGATACCGCGAGACC
CACGCTCACCGGCTCCAGATTTATCAGCAATAAACCAGCCAGCCGGAAGGGCCGAGCGCAGAAGTGGTCC
TGCAACTTTATCCGCCTCCATCCAGTCTATTAATTGTTGCCGGGAAGCTAGAGTAAGTAGTTCGCCAGTT
AATAGTTTGCGCAACGTTGTTGCCATTGCTACAGGCATCGTGGTGTCACGCTCGTCGTTTGGTATGGCTT
CATTCAGCTCCGGTTCCCAACGATCAAGGCGAGTTACATGATCCCCCATGTTGTGCAAAAAAGCGGTTAG
CTCCTTCGGTCCTCCGATCGTTGTCAGAAGTAAGTTGGCCGCAGTGTTATCACTCATGGTTATGGCAGCA
CTGCATAATTCTCTTACTGTCATGCCATCCGTAAGATGCTTTTCTGTGACTGGTGAGTACTCAACCAAGT
CATTCTGAGAATAGTGTATGCGGCGACCGAGTTGCTCTTGCCCGGCGTCAATACGGGATAATACCGCGCC
ACATAGCAGAACTTTAAAAGTGCTCATCATTGGAAAACGTTCTTCGGGGCGAAAACTCTCAAGGATCTTA
CCGCTGTTGAGATCCAGTTCGATGTAACCCACTCGTGCACCCAACTGATCTTCAGCATCTTTTACTTTCA
CCAGCGTTTCTGGGTGAGCAAAAACAGGAAGGCAAAATGCCGCAAAAAAGGGAATAAGGGCGACACGGAA
ATGTTGAATACTCATACTCTTCCTTTTTCAATATTATTGAAGCATTTATCAGGGTTATTGTCTCATGAGC
GGATACATATTTGAATGTATTTAGAAAAATAAACAAATAGGGGTTCCGCGCACATTTCCCCGAAAAGTGC
CACCTGACGTCTAAGAAACCATTATTATCATGACATTAACCTATAAAAATAGGCGTATCACGAGGCCCTT
TCGTCTACGCGCGCGCCGGCGGCGCGCCGTCGACGGCCGGCCGCGGCCGC
